Addgene plasmid #160703: pTrichoGate-3
Purpose: tef1-alpha promoter from Trichoderma virens bordered by BsaI restriction sites
Depositing lab: Artemio Mendoza. Depositing organization: Lincoln University. Publication: TrichoGate: An Improved Vector System for a Large Scale of Functional Analysis of Trichoderma Genes. Nogueira-Lopez G, Padilla-Arizmendi F, Inwood S, Lyne S, Steyaert JM, Nieto-Jacobo MF, Stewart A, Mendoza-Mendoza A. Front Microbiol. 2019 Dec 10;10:2794. doi: 10.3389/fmicb.2019.02794. eCollection 2019. PubMed 31921006.
Backbone
  Vector backbone: pICH41021
  Vector type: Synthetic Biology
Growth in bacteria
  Bacterial resistance: Ampicillin, 100 μg/mL
  Growth temperature: 37°C
  Growth strain: DH5alpha
  Copy number: Low Copy
Gene/Insert
  Gene/Insert name: tef1-alpha
  Species: Synthetic
  Mutation: Incorporation of BsaI restriction sites
  GenBank ID: MN007107
  Cloning method: Ligation Independent Cloning
Terms and licenses: Academic/Nonprofit Terms; Industry Terms: Not Available to Industry
How to cite: pTrichoGate-3 was a gift from Artemio Mendoza (Addgene plasmid # 160703 ; http://n2t.net/addgene:160703 ; RRID:Addgene_160703)
