[The description below was written by a language model from this plasmid's Addgene catalogue record and pLannotate feature annotations shown in this document.]
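Description:
pTrichoGate-3 is a small (about 4.0 kb) synthetic-biology parts plasmid from the TrichoGate vector system, built on the pICH41021 backbone, a pUC-type cloning vector. It carries the tef1-alpha promoter of the filamentous fungus Trichoderma virens as a module bordered by BsaI restriction sites. BsaI is a type IIS enzyme that cuts outside its recognition sequence, so digestion releases the promoter fragment with defined overhangs, letting it be joined in a fixed order with other compatible modules in Golden Gate-style assembly. The catalogue lists the insert species as synthetic, reflecting the engineered addition of the BsaI sites, and gives ligation-independent cloning as the method used to build the plasmid.

The plasmid is maintained in E. coli, with selection through the bla β-lactamase gene (ampicillin resistance) driven by its own promoter, and replication from a ColE1/pMB1/pUC-type origin. The feature annotation describes this origin as high copy, whereas the catalogue entry lists the plasmid as low copy; the record does not resolve this difference. The remaining annotated features are backbone remnants: a lacI fragment, CAP binding site, lac promoter and operator, two pUC18/19 multiple cloning site fragments, a lacZα fragment, and short bom and rop fragments. The region between the two cloning site fragments, roughly 1.35 kb, is essentially unannotated and presumably holds the tef1-alpha promoter insert, interrupting the lacZα region. The short match to a yeast ARG4 promoter within it is most likely a spurious hit. No fungal selection marker or fungal replication element is annotated, consistent with use as a donor of a fungal promoter part when assembling expression constructs for functional analysis of Trichoderma genes.
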