Features (pLannotate 1.2.2; 13 found; start..end, strand, type, name):
     27..131     +  promoter       AmpR promoter: bla
    132..992     +  CDS            AmpR: β-lactamase; bla; confers resistance to ampicillin, carbenicillin, and related antibiotics
   1163..1751    +  rep_origin     ori: high-copy-number ColE1/pMB1/pBR322/pUC origin of replication
   1934..2026    +  CDS            lacI (fragment): lac repressor; lacI; The lac repressor binds to the lac operator to inhibit transcription in E. coli. This inhibition can be relieved by adding lactose or isopropyl-β-D-thiogalactopyranoside (IPTG).
   2039..2060    +  protein_bind   CAP binding site: CAP binding activates transcription in the presence of cAMP. E. coli catabolite activator protein
   2075..2105    +  promoter       lac promoter: promoter for the E. coli lac operon
   2113..2129    +  protein_bind   lac operator: The lac repressor binds to the lac operator to inhibit transcription in E. coli. This inhibition can be relieved by adding lactose or isopropyl-β-D-thiogalactopyranoside (IPTG). lac repressor encoded by lacI
   2166..2205    -  misc_feature   MCS (fragment): pUC18/19 multiple cloning site
   2311..2327    +  promoter       ARG4 promoter (fragment): S. cerevisiae ARG4
   3564..3584    -  misc_feature   MCS (fragment): pUC18/19 multiple cloning site
   3581..3738    +  CDS            lacZα (fragment): LacZα fragment of β-galactosidase; lacZ fragment
   3744..3843    -  misc_feature   bom (fragment): basis of mobility region from pBR322
   3945..3980    -  CDS            rop (fragment): Rop protein, which maintains plasmids at low copy number; rop
>Addgene plasmid #160703 | pTrichoGate-3 | addgene full sequence | sequence record 325810 | Addgene NGS Result
CAGGTGGCACTTTTCGGGGAAATGTGCGCGGAACCCCTATTTGTTTATTTTTCTAAATACATTCAAATAT
GTATCCGCTCATGAGACAATAACCCTGATAAATGCTTCAATAATATTGAAAAAGGAAGAGTATGAGTATT
CAACATTTCCGTGTCGCCCTTATTCCCTTTTTTGCGGCATTTTGCCTTCCTGTTTTTGCTCACCCAGAAA
CGCTGGTGAAAGTAAAAGATGCTGAAGATCAGTTGGGTGCACGAGTGGGTTACATCGAACTGGATCTCAA
CAGCGGTAAGATCCTTGAGAGTTTTCGCCCCGAAGAACGTTTTCCAATGATGAGCACTTTTAAAGTTCTG
CTATGTGGCGCGGTATTATCCCGTATTGACGCCGGGCAAGAGCAACTCGGTCGCCGCATACACTATTCTC
AGAATGACTTGGTTGAGTACTCACCAGTCACAGAAAAGCATCTTACGGATGGCATGACAGTAAGAGAATT
ATGCAGTGCTGCCATAACCATGAGTGATAACACTGCGGCCAACTTACTTCTGACAACGATCGGAGGACCG
AAGGAGCTAACCGCTTTTTTGCACAACATGGGGGATCATGTAACTCGCCTTGATCGTTGGGAACCGGAGC
TGAATGAAGCCATACCAAACGACGAGCGTGACACCACGATGCCTGTAGCAATGGCAACAACGTTGCGCAA
ACTATTAACTGGCGAACTACTTACTCTAGCTTCCCGGCAACAATTAATAGACTGGATGGAGGCGGATAAA
GTTGCAGGACCACTTCTGCGCTCGGCCCTTCCGGCTGGCTGGTTTATTGCTGATAAATCTGGAGCCGGTG
AGCGTGGTTCTCGCGGTATCATTGCAGCACTGGGGCCAGATGGTAAGCCCTCCCGTATCGTAGTTATCTA
CACGACGGGGAGTCAGGCAACTATGGATGAACGAAATAGACAGATCGCTGAGATAGGTGCCTCACTGATT
AAGCATTGGTAACTGTCAGACCAAGTTTACTCATATATACTTTAGATTGATTTAAAACTTCATTTTTAAT
TTAAAAGGATCTAGGTGAAGATCCTTTTTGATAATCTCATGACCAAAATCCCTTAACGTGAGTTTTCGTT
CCACTGAGCGTCAGACCCCGTAGAAAAGATCAAAGGATCTTCTTGAGATCCTTTTTTTCTGCGCGTAATC
TGCTGCTTGCAAACAAAAAAACCACCGCTACCAGCGGTGGTTTGTTTGCCGGATCAAGAGCTACCAACTC
TTTTTCCGAAGGTAACTGGCTTCAGCAGAGCGCAGATACCAAATACTGTTCTTCTAGTGTAGCCGTAGTT
AGGCCACCACTTCAAGAACTCTGTAGCACCGCCTACATACCTCGCTCTGCTAATCCTGTTACCAGTGGCT
GCTGCCAGTGGCGATAAGTCGTGTCTTACCGGGTTGGACTCAAGACGATAGTTACCGGATAAGGCGCAGC
GGTCGGGCTGAACGGGGGGTTCGTGCACACAGCCCAGCTTGGAGCGAACGACCTACACCGAACTGAGATA
CCTACAGCGTGAGCTATGAGAAAGCGCCACGCTTCCCGAAGGGAGAAAGGCGGACAGGTATCCGGTAAGC
GGCAGGGTCGGAACAGGAGAGCGCACGAGGGAGCTTCCAGGGGGAAACGCCTGGTATCTTTATAGTCCTG
TCGGGTTTCGCCACCTCTGACTTGAGCGTCGATTTTTGTGATGCTCGTCAGGGGGGCGGAGCCTATGGAA
AAACGCCAGCAACGCGGCCTTTTTACGGTTCCTGGCCTTTTGCTGGCCTTTTGCTCACATGTTCTTTCCT
GCGTTATCCCCTGATTCTGTGGATAACCGTATTACCGCCTTTGAGTGAGCTGATACCGCTCGCCGCAGCC
GAACGACCGAGCGCAGCGAGTCAGTGAGCGAGGAAGCGGAAGAGCGCCCAATACGCAAACCGCCTCTCCC
CGCGCGTTGGCCGATTCATTAATGCAGCTGGCACGACAGGTTTCCCGACTGGAAAGCGGGCAGTGAGCGC
AACGCAATTAATGTGAGTTAGCTCACTCATTAGGCACCCCAGGCTTTACACTTTATGCTTCCGGCTCGTA
TGTTGTGTGGAATTGTGAGCGGATAACAATTTCACACAGGAAACAGCTATGACCATGATTACGCCAAGCT
TGCATGCCTGCAGGTCGACTCTAGAGGATCCCCGGTCTCTACAAGTACCAGTACATCGTCCGAGTTGAAA
CCCAAACGAACAGCGTTGAGTTGGGCAAAAACTGGCGCGCGCCAGCAGCCGAGTGTGGGTGGATTGGGCA
GTGAAAAAAAAAAAAAAAAAAAAAGAGAGAGACAGAGAGAGTCAGCAGGAGAAGGGTAGCAGCAGGCTAA
TGGTTCCTCATTTTGGGATTTCGTCGTACCCATTGATAGCTTCCTTTGAGCATCAGAGCGTAGCCCACGT
CAGCTGTTTTTCTTTGTCTCTTCTTTCGCCGTCTGTTTGTGTCATACCGAGCCGAACTTGAGGCTCTTGT
GTGATATCATGGACAGCGGCCGATGACTCTTTGGGGTTTGCCTAAAAGACGATCCGCAGAGGTAACGAAT
ACTACAGGCACTCGTACTATGTACTACCTACTACTCAGGTGCTACTAAAGTAGATGGTTTAGCACGTACT
GGGTACGCAGGATGATCAAAGCGGTGGGAGTGCGTATGCACTGGCACCCCGTACTGCAGAAGGGATAGGT
TCGCTGAAACTTGGAAGCGCTGCAAGTGATGGCCGCCATCCATTTAGGCATCAGGTCGGCCCATGAATGA
ACTCCGCGATATGCTTCATCTACTCGCGACAGAGCTCTGCTCTACGTAGTACATAGTACGTGATGGCTTG
CAAGGAGTCCCAAGGCTTCCATCGGTCTGACTCTTCCGTTCCAAGGTTCTTTGTTTGCACACCTCAGCTT
TGCCTGTACTGTATGTTCCACAATCATACCAGATCGTATCGTGGCGGGCACTTAACAAGGGCGAGCTCAA
ATCGCAGCATCCCATTGGCCAGATCGCCCACAGCCACTAAGGCGCTCAGGCGAGGAAAAAAAAAATTCTT
GCGGGTTTGCGGTGCGTTTGAGTGGGAAACGGCAGCGTAGAGGAAAATATCATTCGTTGGGGCTCGCTCC
TTAGGGCTAGGCCAGCAAACGGACGCCGCTTATTTTGCCCCTCCTTAAGGCTTTTTTTTTTTCACAAGCC
CCGTTTGCTGCCCCGCGTGGCAGAAAAAAAAAAGCACAGCAATAGCGCTGCACACCCCTCCGCCCACCAC
CTTTTAAATCTCCTCCTCCCACCATCTGCTTTCGAAATTTTCTTCCTTCTGCTCTTCGTCTCGCATACCC
GGTTCAAGCATCCGATCTGCGAATTTGTATGTGCTGCCTCTCCCTCTGCCTTCGCCTTGGTGATTGCATC
TTCCAACACCTGGATCATCATCACCATCATCGTCGGAAGAACCTCTCGAGCTGACTCTGCTTGCCTCCAG
TCAATTTAGTCAAGGACTACACAGCTCTCACGCTACATTTCACAAACCGCAAAAAATGTGAGACCGGGTA
CCGAGCTCGAATTCACTGGCCGTCGTTTTACAACGTCGTGACTGGGAAAACCCTGGCGTTACCCAACTTA
ATCGCCTTGCAGCACATCCCCCTTTCGCCAGCTGGCGTAATAGCGAAGAGGCCCGCACCGATCGCCCTTC
CCAACAGTTGCGCAGCCTGAATGGCGAATGGCGCCTGATGCGGTATTTTCTCCTTACGCATCTGTGCGGT
ATTTCACACCGCATATGGTGCACTCTCAGTACAATCTGCTCTGATGCCGCATAGTTAAGCCAGCCCCGAC
ACCCGCCAACACCCGCTGACGCGCCCTGACGGGCTTGTCTGCTCCCGGCATCCGCTTACAGACAAGCTGT
GACCATCTCCGGGAGCTGCATGTGTCAGAGGTTTTCACCGTCATCACCGAAACGCGCGAGTCGAAAGGGC
CTCGTGATACGCCTATTTTTATAGGTTAATGTCATGATAATAATGGTTTCTTAGACGT
